>Addgene plasmid #183521 | pAAV-CaMKIIa-hsChRmine-oScarlet-KV 2.1-WPRE | addgene full sequence | sequence record 362057 | Addgene NGS Result
CCTGCAGGCAGCTGCGCGCTCGCTCGCTCACTGAGGCCGCCCGGGCGTCGGGCGACCTTTGGTCGCCCGG
CCTCAGTGAGCGAGCGAGCGCGCAGAGAGGGAGTGGCCAACTCCATCACTAGGGGTTCCTGCGGCCGCAC
GCGTTTAACATTATGGCCTTAGGTCACTTCATCTCCATGGGGTTCTTCTTCTGATTTTCTAGAAAATGAG
ATGGGGGTGCAGAGAGCTTCCTCAGTGACCTGCCCAGGGTCACATCAGAAATGTCAGAGCTAGAACTTGA
ACTCAGATTACTAATCTTAAATTCCATGCCTTGGGGGCATGCAAGTACGATATACAGAAGGAGTGAACTC
ATTAGGGCAGATGACCAATGAGTTTAGGAAAGAAGAGTCCAGGGCAGGGTACATCTACACCACCCGCCCA
GCCCTGGGTGAGTCCAGCCACGTTCACCTCATTATAGTTGCCTCTCTCCAGTCCTACCTTGACGGGAAGC
ACAAGCAGAAACTGGGACAGGAGCCCCAGGAGACCAAATCTTCATGGTCCCTCTGGGAGGATGGGTGGGG
AGAGCTGTGGCAGAGGCCTCAGGAGGGGCCCTGCTGCTCAGTGGTGACAGATAGGGGTGAGAAAGCAGAC
AGAGTCATTCCGTCAGCATTCTGGGTCTGTTTGGTACTTCTTCTCACGCTAAGGTGGCGGTGTGATATGC
ACAATGGCTAAAAAGCAGGGAGAGCTGGAAAGAAACAAGGACAGAGACAGAGGCCAAGTCAACCAGACCA
ATTCCCAGAGGAAGCAAAGAAACCATTACAGAGACTACAAGGGGGAAGGGAAGGAGAGATGAATTAGCTT
CCCCTGTAAACCTTAGAACCCAGCTGTTGCCAGGGCAACGGGGCAATACCTGTCTCTTCAGAGGAGATGA
AGTTGCCAGGGTAACTACATCCTGTCTTTCTCAAGGACCATCCCAGAATGTGGCACCCACTAGCCGTTAC
CATAGCAACTGCCTCTTTGCCCCACTTAATCCCATCCCGTCTGTTAAAAGGGCCCTATAGTTGGAGGTGG
GGGAGGTAGGAAGAGCGATGATCACTTGTGGACTAAGTTTGTTCGCATCCCCTTCTCCAACCCCCTCAGT
ACATCACCCTGGGGGAACAGGGTCCACTTGCTCCTGGGCCCACACAGTCCTGCAGTATTGTGTATATAAG
GCCAGGGCAAAGAGGAGCAGGTTTTAAAGTGAAAGGCAGGCAGGTGTTGGGGAGGCAGTTACCGGGGCAA
CGGGAACAGGGCGTTTCGGAGGTGGTTGCCATGGGGACCTGGATGCTGACGAAGGCTCGCGAGGCTGTGA
GCAGCCACAGTGCCCTGCTCAGAAGCCCCAAGCTCGTCAGTCAAGCCGGTTCTCCGTTTGCACTCAGGAG
CACGGGCAGGCGAGTGGCCCCTAGTTCTGGGGGCAGCTCTAGAGCGGTACCGGATCCCCGGGTACCGGTG
CCACCATGGCACACGCACCAGGCACCGACCAGATGTTCTACGTGGGCACAATGGACGGCTGGTATCTGGA
TACCAAGCTGAACTCCGTGGCCATCGGCGCCAGGTGGTCTTGCTTTATCGTGCTGACAATCACCACATTC
TACCTGGGCTATGAGTCCTGGACATCTCGGGGCCCTAGCAAGAGAACCTCCTTTTACGCCGGCTATCAGG
AGGAGCAGAACCTGGCCCTGTTTGTGAATTTCTTTGCCATGCTGAGCTACTTCGGCAAGATCGTGGCCGA
CACACTGGGCCACAACTTCGGCGATGTGGGCCCCTTCATCATCGGCTTCGGCAATTACAGGTATGCCGAC
TACATGCTGACCTGCCCAATGCTGGTGTACGATCTGCTGTATCAGCTGAGGGCCCCCTATCGCGTGTCTT
GTAGCGCCATCATCTTTGCCATCCTGATGTCTGGCGTGCTGGCCGAGTTCTACGCAGAGGGCGACCCTAG
GCTGAGGAATGGCGCCTACGCCTGGTATGGCTTTGGCTGTTTCTGGTTTATCTTCGCCTACTCTATCGTG
ATGAGCATCGTGGCCAAGCAGTATAGCCGGCTGGCCCAGCTGGCCCAGGATACAGGCGCCGAGCACAGCC
TGCACGTGCTGAAGTTCGCCGTGTTTACCTTCTCCATGCTGTGGATTCTGTTTCCCCTGGTGTGGGCCAT
CTGCCCTAGAGGCTTCGGCTGGATCGACGATAACTGGACAGAGGTGGCCCACTGCGTGTGCGACATCGTG
GCCAAGTCCTGTTACGGCTTTGCCCTGGCCCGGTTCAGAAAGACCTATGATGAGGAGCTGTTTCGGCTGC
TGGAGCAGCTGGGACACGACGAGGATGAGTTCCAGAAGCTGGAGCTGGATATGAGGCTGAGCAGCAATGG
CGAGCGCCTGCGGAGACTGTCTGCGGCCGCCAAGAGCAGGATCACCAGCGAGGGCGAGTACATCCCCCTG
GACCAGATCGACATCAACGTGGTGAGCAAGGGCGAGGCAGTGATCAAGGAGTTCATGCGGTTCAAGGTGC
ACATGGAGGGCTCCATGAACGGCCACGAGTTCGAGATCGAGGGCGAGGGCGAGGGCCGCCCCTACGAGGG
CACCCAGACCGCCAAGCTGAAGGTGACCAAGGGTGGCCCCCTGCCCTTCTCCTGGGACATCCTGTCCCCT
CAGTTCATGTACGGCTCCAGGGCCTTCACCAAGCACCCCGCCGACATCCCCGACTACTATAAGCAGTCCT
TCCCCGAGGGCTTCAAGTGGGACCGCGTGATGAACTTCGAGGACGGCGGCGCCGTGACCGTGACCCAGGA
CACCTCCCTGGAGGACGGCACCCTGATCTACAAGGTGAAGCTCCGCGGCACCAACTTCCCTCCTGACGGC
CCCGTAATGCAGAAGAAGACAATGGGCTGGGAAGCGTCCACCGAGCGGTTGTACCCCGAGGACGGCGTGC
TGAAGGGCGACATTAAGATGGCCCTGCGCCTGAAGGACGGCGGGCGCTACCTGGCGGACTTCAAGACCAC
CTACAAGGCCAAGAAGCCCGTGCAGATGCCCGGCGCCTACAACGTGGACCGCAAGTTGGACATCACCTCC
CACAACGAGGACTACACCGTGGTGGAACAGTACGAACGCTCCGAGGGCCGCCACTCCACCGGCGGCATGG
ACGAGCTGTACAAGCAGTCCCAGCCCATCCTCAACACCAAGGAGATGGCCCCGCAGAGCAAGCCTCCAGA
GGAGCTGGAGATGAGCAGCATGCCCAGCCCCGTGGCCCCTCTGCCCGCACGCACGGAGGGCGTCATCGAC
ATGCGGAGCATGTCCAGCATTGACAGCTTCATCAGCTGTGCCACGGACTTCCCTGAAGCCACCAGATTCT
TCTGCTACGAGAACGAGGTGTAAGAATTCGATATCAAGCTTATCGATAATCAACCTCTGGATTACAAAAT
TTGTGAAAGATTGACTGGTATTCTTAACTATGTTGCTCCTTTTACGCTATGTGGATACGCTGCTTTAATG
CCTTTGTATCATGCTATTGCTTCCCGTATGGCTTTCATTTTCTCCTCCTTGTATAAATCCTGGTTGCTGT
CTCTTTATGAGGAGTTGTGGCCCGTTGTCAGGCAACGTGGCGTGGTGTGCACTGTGTTTGCTGACGCAAC
CCCCACTGGTTGGGGAATTGCCACCACCTGTCAGCTCCTTTCCGGAACTTTCGCTTTCCCCCTCCCTATT
GCCACGGCGGAACTCATCGCCGCCTGCCTTGCCCGCTGCTGGACAGGGGCTCGGCTGTTGGGCACTGACA
ATTCCGTGGTGTTGTCGGGGAAATCATCGTCCTTTCCTTGGCTGCTCGCCTATGTTGCCACCTGGATTCT
GCGCGGGACGTCCTTCTGCTACGTCCCTTCGGCCCTCAATCCAGCGGACCTTCCTTCCCGCGGCCTGCTG
CCGGCTCTGCGGCCTCTTCCGCGTCTTCGCCTTCGCCCTCAGACGAGTCGGATCTCCCTTTGGGCCGCCT
CCCCGCATCGATACCGAGCGCTGCTCGAGAGATCTACGGGTGGCATCCCTGTGACCCCTCCCCAGTGCCT
CTCCTGGCCCTGGAAGTTGCCACTCCAGTGCCCACCAGCCTTGTCCTAATAAAATTAAGTTGCATCATTT
TGTCTGACTAGGTGTCCTTCTATAATATTATGGGGTGGAGGGGGGTGGTATGGAGCAAGGGGCAAGTTGG
GAAGACAACCTGTAGGGCCTGCGGGGTCTATTGGGAACCAAGCTGGAGTGCAGTGGCACAATCTTGGCTC
ACTGCAATCTCCGCCTCCTGGGTTCAAGCGATTCTCCTGCCTCAGCCTCCCGAGTTGTTGGGATTCCAGG
CATGCATGACCAGGCTCAGCTAATTTTTGTTTTTTTGGTAGAGACGGGGTTTCACCATATTGGCCAGGCT
GGTCTCCAACTCCTAATCTCAGGTGATCTACCCACCTTGGCCTCCCAAATTGCTGGGATTACAGGCGTGA
ACCACTGCTCCCTTCCCTGTCCTTCTGATTTTGTAGGTAACCACGTGCGGACCGAGCGGCCGCAGGAACC
CCTAGTGATGGAGTTGGCCACTCCCTCTCTGCGCGCTCGCTCGCTCACTGAGGCCGGGCGACCAAAGGTC
GCCCGACGCCCGGGCTTTGCCCGGGCGGCCTCAGTGAGCGAGCGAGCGCGCAGCTGCCTGCAGGGGCGCC
TGATGCGGTATTTTCTCCTTACGCATCTGTGCGGTATTTCACACCGCATA
[95 nt withheld, positions 4741-4835]
T
[46 nt withheld, positions 4837-4882]
C
[141 nt withheld, positions 4884-5024]
CCTTTGACGTTGGAGTCCACGTTCTTT
[37 nt withheld, positions 5052-5088]
ACTCTATCTCGGGCTATTCTTTTGATTTATAAGGGATTTTGCCGATTTCGGTCTATTGGTTAAAAAATGA
GCTGATTTAACAAAAATTTAACGCGAATTTTAACAAAATATTAACGTTTACAATTTTATGGTGCACTCTC
AGTACAATCTGCTCTGATGCCGCATAGTTAAGCCAGCCCCGACACCCGCCAACACCCGCTGACGCGCCCT
GACGGGCTTGTCTGCTCCCGGCATCCGCTTACAGACAAGCTGTGACCGTCTCCGGGAGCTGCATGTGTCA
GAGGTTTTCACCGTCATCACCGAAACGCGCGAGACGAAAGGGCCTCGTGATACGCCTATTTTTATAGGTT
AATGTCATGATAATAATGGTTTCTTAGACGTCAGGTGGCACTTTTCGGGGAAATGTGCGCGGAACCCCTA
TTTGTTTATTTTTCTAAATACATTCAAATATGTATCCGCTCATGAGACAATAACCCTGATAAATGCTTCA
ATAATATTGAAAAAGGAAGAGTATGAGTATTCAACATTTCCGTGTCGCCCTTATTCCCTTTTTTGCGGCA
TTTTGCCTTCCTGTTTTTGCTCACCCAGAAACGCTGGTGAAAGTAAAAGATGCTGAAGATCAGTTGGGTG
CACGAGTGGGTTACATCGAACTGGATCTCAACAGCGGTAAGATCCTTGAGAGTTTTCGCCCCGAAGAACG
TTTTCCAATGATGAGCACTTTTAAAGTTCTGCTATGTGGCGCGGTATTATCCCGTATTGACGCCGGGCAA
GAGCAACTCGGTCGCCGCATACACTATTCTCAGAATGACTTGGTTGAGTACTCACCAGTCACAGAAAAGC
ATCTTACGGATGGCATGACAGTAAGAGAATTATGCAGTGCTGCCATAACCATGAGTGATAACACTGCGGC
CAACTTACTTCTGACAACGATCGGAGGACCGAAGGAGCTAACCGCTTTTTTGCACAACATGGGGGATCAT
GTAACTCGCCTTGATCGTTGGGAACCGGAGCTGAATGAAGCCATACCAAACGACGAGCGTGACACCACGA
TGCCTGTAGCAATGGCAACAACGTTGCGCAAACTATTAACTGGCGAACTACTTACTCTAGCTTCCCGGCA
ACAATTAATAGACTGGATGGAGGCGGATAAAGTTGCAGGACCACTTCTGCGCTCGGCCCTTCCGGCTGGC
TGGTTTATTGCTGATAAATCTGGAGCCGGTGAGCGTGGGTCTCGCGGTATCATTGCAGCACTGGGGCCAG
ATGGTAAGCCCTCCCGTATCGTAGTTATCTACACGACGGGGAGTCAGGCAACTATGGATGAACGAAATAG
ACAGATCGCTGAGATAGGTGCCTCACTGATTAAGCATTGGTAACTGTCAGACCAAGTTTACTCATATATA
CTTTAGATTGATTTAAAACTTCATTTTTAATTTAAAAGGATCTAGGTGAAGATCCTTTTTGATAATCTCA
TGACCAAAATCCCTTAACGTGAGTTTTCGTTCCACTGAGCGTCAGACCCCGTAGAAAAGATCAAAGGATC
TTCTTGAGATCCTTTTTTTCTGCGCGTAATCTGCTGCTTGCAAACAAAAAAACCACCGCTACCAGCGGTG
GTTTGTTTGCCGGATCAAGAGCTACCAACTCTTTTTCCGAAGGTAACTGGCTTCAGCAGAGCGCAGATAC
CAAATACTGTTCTTCTAGTGTAGCCGTAGTTAGGCCACCACTTCAAGAACTCTGTAGCACCGCCTACATA
CCTCGCTCTGCTAATCCTGTTACCAGTGGCTGCTGCCAGTGGCGATAAGTCGTGTCTTACCGGGTTGGAC
TCAAGACGATAGTTACCGGATAAGGCGCAGCGGTCGGGCTGAACGGGGGGTTCGTGCACACAGCCCAGCT
TGGAGCGAACGACCTACACCGAACTGAGATACCTACAGCGTGAGCTATGAGAAAGCGCCACGCTTCCCGA
AGGGAGAAAGGCGGACAGGTATCCGGTAAGCGGCAGGGTCGGAACAGGAGAGCGCACGAGGGAGCTTCCA
GGGGGAAACGCCTGGTATCTTTATAGTCCTGTCGGGTTTCGCCACCTCTGACTTGAGCGTCGATTTTTGT
GATGCTCGTCAGGGGGGCGGAGCCTATGGAAAAACGCCAGCAACGCGGCCTTTTTACGGTTCCTGGCCTT
TTGCTGGCCTTTTGCTCACATGT
Features (pLannotate 1.2.2; 17 found; start..end, strand, type, name):
     12..39      +  repeat_region  AAV2 ITR (fragment): inverted terminal repeat of adeno-associated virus serotype 2 inverted
     68..95      +  repeat_region  AAV2 ITR (fragment): inverted terminal repeat of adeno-associated virus serotype 2 inverted
    149..1437    +  promoter       CaMKII promoter: promoter for the mouse calcium/calmodulin-dependent kinase II α subunit
   2412..2471    +  CDS            KCNJ2 (fragment): KCNJ2_HUMAN - Also known as IRK1. Experimental evidence at protein level: Swiss-Prot protein existence level 1. Probably participates in establishing action potential waveform and excitability of neuronal and muscle tissues. Inward rectifier potassium channels are characterized by a greater tendency to allow potassium to flow into the cell rather than out of it. Their voltage dependence is regulated by the concentration of extracellular potassium; as external potassium is raised, the voltage range of the channel opening shifts to more positive voltages. The inward rectification is mainly due t
   2470..3164    +  CDS            mScarlet (fragment): bright monomeric red fluorescent protein evolved from a synthetic template (Bindels et al., 2016)
   3165..3359    +  CDS            Kcnb1 (fragment): KCNB1_MOUSE - Experimental evidence at protein level: Swiss-Prot protein existence level 1. Voltage-gated potassium channel that mediates transmembrane potassium transport in excitable membranes, primarily in the brain, but also in the pancreas and cardiovascular system. Contributes to the regulation of the action potential (AP) repolarization, duration and frequency of repetitive AP firing in neurons, muscle cells and endocrine cells and plays a role in homeostatic attenuation of electrical excitability throughout the brain (PubMed:14684365, PubMed:19383458, PubMed:24494598). Plays also a rol
   3384..3408    +  misc_feature   MCS (fragment): pBluescript multiple cloning site
   3408..3996    +  misc_feature   WPRE: woodchuck hepatitis virus posttranscriptional regulatory element
   4028..4504    +  polyA_signal   hGH poly(A) signal: human growth hormone polyadenylation signal
   4544..4684    +  repeat_region  AAV2 ITR: inverted terminal repeat of adeno-associated virus serotype 2 inverted
   4689..4740    -  misc_feature   bom (fragment): basis of mobility region from pBR322
   4759..5214    +  rep_origin     f1 ori (sequence partly withheld): f1 bacteriophage origin of replication; arrow indicates direction of (+) strand synthesis
   5215..5264    -  misc_feature   bom (fragment): basis of mobility region from pBR322
   5366..5401    -  CDS            rop (fragment): Rop protein, which maintains plasmids at low copy number; rop
   5496..5600    +  promoter       AmpR promoter: bla
   5601..6461    +  CDS            AmpR: β-lactamase; bla; confers resistance to ampicillin, carbenicillin, and related antibiotics
   6632..7220    +  rep_origin     ori: high-copy-number ColE1/pMB1/pBR322/pUC origin of replication
