[The description below was written by a language model from this plasmid's Addgene catalogue record and pLannotate feature annotations shown in this document.]
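Description:
pAAV-CaMKIIa-hsChRmine-oScarlet-KV 2.1-WPRE is an adeno-associated virus transfer plasmid for optogenetics, built on a Stratagene-derived pAAV-CaMKIIa backbone and totalling about 7.3 kb in the sequenced record. It is maintained in bacteria as a high-copy plasmid through a ColE1/pUC-type origin and selected with ampicillin via the β-lactamase gene. An f1 phage origin is also present. The expression cassette is bounded by AAV2 inverted terminal repeats, the elements required for replication and packaging of the genome into AAV particles. The annotation detects the downstream ITR in full but only short fragments of the upstream one, which may reflect the difficulty of sequencing and annotating these repeats or a partial ITR.

Between the ITRs, the mouse CaMKIIα promoter, commonly used to favour expression in excitatory neurons, drives a 1.9 kb synthetic fusion cloned between BamHI and EcoRI sites. The opsin is hsChRmine, a variant of the pump-like cation channelrhodopsin ChRmine carrying an H33R mutation, with the species listed as synthetic and derived from Tiarina fusus. The feature table does not annotate the opsin itself, but the unannotated stretch after the promoter corresponds to its expected position. It is followed by a short segment from the Kir2.1 channel (KCNJ2), typically used as a membrane trafficking signal, then the red fluorescent protein oScarlet (annotated as an mScarlet fragment), and finally a Kv2.1 (Kcnb1) segment of the kind generally used to restrict opsins to the soma and proximal dendrites. A WPRE boosts transcript stability and expression, and the human growth hormone polyadenylation signal terminates the message. The construct suits light-driven activation of targeted neurons with red fluorescent labelling.
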