Addgene plasmid #183521: pAAV-CaMKIIa-hsChRmine-oScarlet-KV 2.1-WPRE
Purpose: Optogenetics
Depositing lab: Karl Deisseroth. Depositing organization: Stanford University. Publication: Structural basis for channel conduction in the pump-like channelrhodopsin ChRmine. Kishi KE, Kim YS, Fukuda M, Inoue M, Kusakizako T, Wang PY, Ramakrishnan C, Byrne EFX, Thadhani E, Paggi JM, Matsui TE, Yamashita K, Nagata T, Konno M, Quirin S, Lo M, Benster T, Uemura T, Liu K, Shibata M, Nomura N, Iwata S, Nureki O, Dror RO, Inoue K, Deisseroth K, Kato HE. Cell. 2022 Feb 17;185(4):672-689.e23. doi: 10.1016/j.cell.2022.01.007. Epub 2022 Feb 2. PubMed 35114111.
Backbone
  Vector backbone: pAAV-CaMKIIa
  Backbone manufacturer: Stratagene
  Backbone size w/o insert (bp): 5384
  Vector type: AAV
Growth in bacteria
  Bacterial resistance: Ampicillin, 100 μg/mL
  Growth temperature: 37°C
  Growth strain: NEB Stable
  Copy number: High Copy
Gene/Insert
  Gene/Insert name: hsChRmine-oScarlet-Kv2.1
  Species: Synthetic; derived from Tiarina fusus
  Insert size (bp): 1905
  Mutation: H33R
  Promoter: CaMKIIa
  Cloning method: Restriction Enzyme; 5′ cloning site BamHI (not destroyed); 3′ cloning site EcoRI (not destroyed)
  Sequencing primers: 5′ CTGGATGCTGACGAAGGCTCG; 3′ GAATACCAGTCAATCTTTCAC
Terms and licenses: Academic/Nonprofit Terms; Industry Terms: Not Available to Industry
How to cite: pAAV-CaMKIIa-hsChRmine-oScarlet-KV 2.1-WPRE was a gift from Karl Deisseroth (Addgene plasmid # 183521 ; http://n2t.net/addgene:183521 ; RRID:Addgene_183521)
